>Addgene plasmid #29264 | pEMS1559 | addgene partial sequence | sequence record 38869 | LacZ-R 5'-GACAGTATCGGCCTCAGGAA-3'
CGCTTCTGGTGCCGGAAACCAGGCAAAGCGCCATTCGCCATTCAGGCTGCGCAACTGTTGGGAAGGGCGA
TCGGTGCGGGCCTCTTCGCTATTACGCCAGCTGGCGAAAGGGGGATGTGCTGCAAGGCGATTAAGTTGGG
TAACGCCAGGGTTTTCCCAGTCACGACGTTGTAAAACGACGGGATCCGCCATGGTGGCGGAAGTTCCTAT
ACCTTTTGAAGAATAGGAACTTCGGAATAGGAACTTCCTGTGGAGAGAAAGGCAAAGTGGATGTCAGTAA
GACCAATAGGTGCCTATCAGAAACGCAAGAGTCTTCTCTGTCTCGACAAGCCCAGTTTCTATTGGTCTCC
TTAAACCTGTCTTGTAACCTTGATACTTACGGCGCGCCGCGAGCAGCGGAGGTGATGCGTCTCCTCTCCA
ACCTGCTCTGGCTCTGCTCGCTCCTGGGATGCGAGGGCTTTATGAAGGAGTGGGCTAGACTGGCGATGCC
CGGGTGCCCCTGGCAACACCCCCTGGCATAGCCTGAGGGGGTGGGGTTGGGCCGCAGCCCAGCTATGGGG
AGAGCTCCCCTCACCCCACTGAGGTCACTGTGCCCAGAGGCAGAGCTTCCTGGGCACGCCAACTCCTGCA
TGAGGCAGGTGGTACCTGGAGCCAGACCATGGGTCTGGGGCCCTGACCGCTGAAGCAAGAGGACCCTCTC
TCTAGGAAGGTGGGTCAAGAAAGGGTTGGTTGGACCATGATGAATACTTACAATTATTATGCATCAATTA
AAAAGGAAGGAAAGGGCTGAGTGGGGTGGCTCATGCTTGTAATCCCAGCACTTTGGGAGGCTGAGGCTGG
AGGATTGCTTGAGCCCAGTAGGTTGAGGC
