[The description below was written by a language model from this plasmid's Addgene catalogue record.]
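Description:
pEMS1559 is a Pleiades Promoter Project plasmid that carries the human MiniPromoter Ple88, a 2,217 bp regulatory element designed from the GFAP (glial fibrillary acidic protein) locus, a gene classically associated with astrocytes. The MiniPromoter was cloned by restriction digestion between FseI and AscI sites of the large pEMS1313 backbone (about 18.8 kb without insert). This places it upstream of a backbone-encoded reporter cassette recorded as Intron-LacZ-NLS. In this arrangement, the compact human promoter drives a transcript containing an intron, a feature commonly included to improve transgene expression. The transcript encodes β-galactosidase fused to a nuclear localisation signal, so reporter activity concentrates in the nuclei of expressing cells and can be scored by histochemical staining.

The plasmid is maintained in E. coli as a high-copy construct under ampicillin selection. The record does not list the origin of replication, polyadenylation signal or any other elements within the sizeable backbone, and no feature table is provided. Details such as genomic targeting arms or mammalian selection markers therefore cannot be confirmed from it. The stated purpose links the construct to published characterisation of Pleiades MiniPromoter expression patterns, part of a toolbox of small human promoters intended to give selective expression in defined brain regions and cell types. pEMS1559 thus serves as the lacZ reporter version of Ple88, used to assess where and how specifically this GFAP-derived MiniPromoter is active. It is also a source of the Ple88 element for building other cell-type-restricted expression constructs.
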