Addgene plasmid #29264: pEMS1559
Purpose: Pleiades (Ple) MiniPromoter expression pattern described in Portales-Casamar et al., PNAS, 2010 (PMID: 20807748) and de Leeuw et al., MTM, 2014 (PMID: 24761428).
Depositing lab: Elizabeth Simpson. Depositing organization: University of British Columbia. Publication: A regulatory toolbox of MiniPromoters to drive selective expression in the brain. Portales-Casamar E, Swanson DJ, Liu L, de Leeuw CN, Banks KG, Ho Sui SJ, Fulton DL, Ali J, Amirabbasi M, Arenillas DJ, Babyak N, Black SF, Bonaguro RJ, Brauer E, Candido TR, Castellarin M, Chen J, Chen Y, Cheng JC, Chopra V, Docking TR, Dreolini L, D'Souza CA, Flynn EK, Glenn R, Hatakka K, Hearty TG, Imanian B, Jiang S, Khorasan-zadeh S, Komljenovic I, Laprise S, Liao NY, Lim JS, Lithwick S, Liu F, Liu J, Lu M, McConechy M, McLeod AJ, Milisavljevic M, Mis J, O'Connor K, Palma B, Palmquist DL, Schmouth JF, Swanson MI, Tam B, Ticoll A, Turner JL, Varhol R, Vermeulen J, Watkins RF, Wilson G, Wong BK, Wong SH, Wong TY, Yang GS, Ypsilanti AR, Jones SJ, Holt RA, Goldowitz D, Wasserman WW, Simpson EM. Proc Natl Acad Sci U S A. 2010 Sep 21. 107(38):16589-94. 10.1073/pnas.1009158107 PubMed 20807748.
Backbone
  Vector backbone: pEMS1313
  Backbone size w/o insert (bp): 18843
  Vector type: Pleiades Promoter Project [sic, Pleaides Plieades]
Growth in bacteria
  Bacterial resistance: Ampicillin, 100 μg/mL
  Growth temperature: 37°C
  Growth strain: DH5alpha
  Growth instructions: DH10B
  Copy number: High Copy
Gene/Insert
  Gene/Insert name: Ple88 (alt names: GFAP; Glial fibrillary acidic protein, astrocyte)
  Species: H. sapiens (human)
  Insert size (bp): 2217
  Entrez Gene: GFAP (a.k.a. ALXDRD)
  Tag / fusion protein: Intron-LacZ-NLS (C terminal on backbone)
  Cloning method: Restriction Enzyme; 5′ cloning site FseI (unknown if destroyed); 3′ cloning site AscI (unknown if destroyed)
  Sequencing primers: 5′ Unknown
Terms and licenses: Academic/Nonprofit Terms; Industry Terms
How to cite: pEMS1559 was a gift from Elizabeth Simpson (Addgene plasmid # 29264 ; http://n2t.net/addgene:29264 ; RRID:Addgene_29264)
